Addgene plasmid #116889: HA-DN-14-3-3 zeta (R56A/R60A)
Purpose: Expresses HA-tagged human dominant-negative 14-3-3 zeta (R56A/R60A) in mammalian cells
Depositing lab: FENG-QIAN Li & Ken-Ichi Takemaru. Depositing organization: Stony Brook University. Publication: Chibby cooperates with 14-3-3 to regulate beta-catenin subcellular distribution and signaling activity. Li FQ, Mofunanya A, Harris K, Takemaru K. J Cell Biol. 2008 Jun 30;181(7):1141-54. doi: 10.1083/jcb.200709091. Epub 2008 Jun 23. PubMed 18573912.
Backbone
  Vector backbone: pCS2+HA
  Backbone size w/o insert (bp): 4100
  Vector type: Mammalian Expression
Growth in bacteria
  Bacterial resistance: Ampicillin, 100 μg/mL
  Growth temperature: 37°C
  Growth strain: DH5alpha
  Copy number: High Copy
Gene/Insert
  Gene/Insert name: DN-14-3-3 zeta (R56A/R60A)
  Species: H. sapiens (human)
  Entrez Gene: YWHAZ (a.k.a. 14-3-3-zeta, HEL-S-3, HEL-S-93, HEL4, KCIP-1, POPCHAS, YWHAD)
  Promoter: CMV
  Tag / fusion protein: HA (N terminal on backbone)
  Cloning method: Restriction Enzyme; 5′ cloning site EcoRI (not destroyed); 3′ cloning site XbaI (not destroyed)
  Sequencing primers: 5′ CCCAAGCTTGATTTAG (SP6); 3′ TTATGCTGAGTGATATC (T7)
Terms and licenses: Academic/Nonprofit Terms; Industry Terms: Not Available to Industry
How to cite: HA-DN-14-3-3 zeta (R56A/R60A) was a gift from FENG-QIAN Li & Ken-Ichi Takemaru (Addgene plasmid # 116889 ; http://n2t.net/addgene:116889 ; RRID:Addgene_116889)
