[The description below was written by a language model from this plasmid's Addgene catalogue record and pLannotate feature annotations shown in this document.]
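Description:
HA-DN-14-3-3 zeta (R56A/R60A) is a mammalian expression plasmid built on the pCS2+HA backbone, carrying the human YWHAZ (14-3-3 zeta) coding sequence with two arginine-to-alanine substitutions, R56A and R60A, that the depositors describe as producing a dominant-negative form. The insert was placed between the EcoRI and XbaI sites, both retained, in frame with an N-terminal HA epitope tag supplied by the backbone. The sequenced record is about 4.85 kb. The HA tag is not annotated separately in the feature table, though there is unannotated space between the SP6 promoter and the start of the coding sequence where it would lie. The automated annotation matched the open reading frame to the bovine 14-3-3 zeta entry, which probably reflects how conserved this protein is; the catalogue lists the species as human.

Expression in mammalian cells is driven by the simian cytomegalovirus IE94 enhancer/promoter typical of pCS2 vectors (listed simply as CMV in the catalogue), and transcripts are terminated by an SV40 polyadenylation signal. An SP6 promoter upstream of the insert can in principle support in vitro synthesis of sense RNA, while the T7 and T3 promoters downstream face the opposite direction; SP6 and T7 also serve as sequencing primer sites. In E. coli the plasmid replicates from a high-copy ColE1/pUC-type origin under ampicillin selection, and an f1 origin and remnants of the lac region are also present. No mammalian selection marker is annotated, so it is suited to transient transfection.

14-3-3 proteins are adapters that bind phosphoserine or phosphothreonine motifs in many partners. This construct is intended for interfering with that function in cells and detecting the mutant through HA, and the associated publication concerns 14-3-3 and Chibby in regulating beta-catenin localization and signaling.
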