Features (pLannotate 1.2.2; 15 found; start..end, strand, type, name):
     22..999     +  promoter       CMV IE94 promoter: enhancer/promoter region of simian cytomegalovirus major immediate early transcription unit IE94
   1034..1052    +  promoter       SP6 promoter: promoter for bacteriophage SP6 RNA polymerase
   1127..1861    +  CDS            YWHAZ: 1433Z_BOVIN - Experimental evidence at protein level: Swiss-Prot protein existence level 1. Adapter protein implicated in the regulation of a large spectrum of both general and specialized signaling pathways. Binds to a large number of partners, usually by recognition of a phosphoserine or phosphothreonine motif. Binding generally results in the modulation of the activity of the binding partner. Activates the ADP- ribosyltransferase (exoS) activity of bacterial origin. Induces ARHGEF7 activity on RAC1 as well as lamellipodia and membrane ruffle formation (By similarity). In neurons, regulates
   1880..1898    -  promoter       T7 promoter: promoter for bacteriophage T7 RNA polymerase
   1903..2037    -  polyA_signal   SV40 poly(A) signal: SV40 polyadenylation signal
   2150..2168    -  promoter       T3 promoter: promoter for bacteriophage T3 RNA polymerase
   2213..2229    -  protein_bind   lac operator: The lac repressor binds to the lac operator to inhibit transcription in E. coli. This inhibition can be relieved by adding lactose or isopropyl-β-D-thiogalactopyranoside (IPTG). lac repressor encoded by lacI
   2237..2267    -  promoter       lac promoter: promoter for the E. coli lac operon
   2282..2303    -  protein_bind   CAP binding site: CAP binding activates transcription in the presence of cAMP. E. coli catabolite activator protein
   2316..2408    -  CDS            lacI (fragment): lac repressor; lacI; The lac repressor binds to the lac operator to inhibit transcription in E. coli. This inhibition can be relieved by adding lactose or isopropyl-β-D-thiogalactopyranoside (IPTG).
   2591..3179    -  rep_origin     ori: high-copy-number ColE1/pMB1/pBR322/pUC origin of replication
   3350..4210    -  CDS            AmpR: β-lactamase; bla; confers resistance to ampicillin, carbenicillin, and related antibiotics
   4211..4315    -  promoter       AmpR promoter: bla
   4368..4796    -  rep_origin     f1 ori (sequence partly withheld): f1 bacteriophage origin of replication; arrow indicates direction of (+) strand synthesis
   4801..15      -  CDS            lacZα (fragment) (across the origin): LacZα fragment of β-galactosidase; lacZ fragment
>Addgene plasmid #116889 | HA-DN-14-3-3 zeta (R56A/R60A) | addgene full sequence | sequence record 221776 | Addgene NGS Result
TCGCTATTACGCCAGTCGACCGCCAATTCAATATGGCGTATATGGACTCATGCCAATTCAATATGGTGGA
TCTGGACCTGTGCCAATTCAATATGGCGTATATGGACTCGTGCCAATTCAATATGGTGGATCTGGACCCC
AGCCAATTCAATATGGCGGACTTGGCACCATGCCAATTCAATATGGCGGACCTGGCACTGTGCCAACTGG
GGAGGGGTCTACTTGGCACGGTGCCAAGTTTGAGGAGGGGTCTTGGCCCTGTGCCAAGTCCGCCATATTG
AATTGGCATGGTGCCAATAATGGCGGCCATATTGGCTATATGCCAGGATCAATATATAGGCAATATCCAA
TATGGCCCTATGCCAATATGGCTATTGGCCAGGTTCAATACTATGTATTGGCCCTATGCCATATAGTATT
CCATATATGGGTTTTCCTATTGACGTAGATAGCCCCTCCCAATGGGCGGTCCCATATACCATATATGGGG
CTTCCTAATACCGCCCATAGCCACTCCCCCATTGACGTCAATGGTCTCTATATATGGTCTTTCCTATTGA
CGTCATATGGGCGGTCCTATTGACGTATATGGCGCCTCCCCCATTGACGTCAATTACGGTAAATGGCCCG
CCTGGCTCAATGCCCATTGACGTCAATAGGACCACCCACCATTGACGTCAATGGGATGGCTCATTGCCCA
TTCATATCCGTTCTCACGCCCCCTATTGACGTCAATGACGGTAAATGGCCCACTTGGCAGTACATCAATA
TCTATTAATAGTAACTTGGCAAGTACATTACTATTGGAAGTACGCCAGGGTACATTGGCAGTACTCCCAT
TGACGTCAATGGCGGTAAATGGCCCGCGATGGCTGCCAAGTACATCCCCATTGACGTCAATGGGGAGGGG
CAATGACGCAAATGGGCGTTCCATTGACGTAAATGGGCGGTAGGCGTGCCTAATGGGAGGTCTATATAAG
CAATGCTCGTTTAGGGAACCGCCATTCTGCCTGGGGACGTCGGAGCAAGCTTGATTTAGGTGACACTATA
GAATACAAGCTACTTGTTCTTTTTGCAGGATACCATGCGATACCCATATGATGTGCCAGATTACGCTGAA
TTCACCATGGATAAAAATGAGCTGGTTCAGAAGGCCAAACTGGCCGAGCAGGCTGAGCGATATGATGACA
TGGCAGCCTGCATGAAGTCTGTAACTGAGCAAGGAGCTGAATTATCCAATGAGGAGAGGAATCTTCTCTC
AGTTGCTTATAAAAATGTTGTAGGAGCCCGTGCGTCATCTTGGGCGGTCGTCTCAAGTATTGAACAAAAG
ACGGAAGGTGCTGAGAAAAAACAGCAGATGGCTCGAGAATACAGAGAGAAAATTGAGACGGAGCTAAGAG
ATATCTGCAATGATGTACTGTCTCTTTTGGAAAAGTTCTTGATCCCCAATGCTTCACAAGCAGAGAGCAA
AGTCTTCTATTTGAAAATGAAAGGAGATTACTACCGTTACTTGGCTGAGGTTGCCGCTGGTGATGACAAG
AAAGGGATTGTCGATCAGTCACAACAAGCATACCAAGAAGCTTTTGAAATCAGCAAAAAGGAAATGCAAC
CAACACATCCTATCAGACTGGGTCTGGCCCTTAACTTCTCTGTGTTCTATTATGAGATTCTGAACTCCCC
AGAGAAAGCCTGCTCTCTTGCAAAGACAGCTTTTGATGAAGCCATTGCTGAACTTGATACATTAAGTGAA
GAGTCATACAAAGACAGCACGCTAATAATGCAATTACTGAGAGACAACTTGACATTGTGGACATCGGATA
CCCAAGGAGACGAAGCTGAAGCAGGAGAAGGAGGGGAAAATTAATCTAGATTCTGCAGCCCTATAGTGAG
TCGTATTACGTAGATCCAGACATGATAAGATACATTGATGAGTTTGGACAAACCACAACTAGAATGCAGT
GAAAAAAATGCTTTATTTGTGAAATTTGTGATGCTATTGCTTTATTTGTAACCATTATAAGCTGCAATAA
ACAAGTTAACAACAACAATTGCATTCATTTTATGTTTCAGGTTCAGGGGGAGGTGTGGGAGGTTTTTTAA
TTCGCGGCCGCGGCGCCAATGCATTGGGCCCGGTACCCAGCTTTTGTTCCCTTTAGTGAGGGTTAATTGC
GCGCTTGGCGTAATCATGGTCATAGCTGTTTCCTGTGTGAAATTGTTATCCGCTCACAATTCCACACAAC
ATACGAGCCGGGAGCATAAAGTGTAAAGCCTGGGGTGCCTAATGAGTGAGCTAACTCACATTAATTGCGT
TGCGCTCACTGCCCGCTTTCCAGTCGGGAAACCTGTCGTGCCAGCTGCATTAATGAATCGGCCAACGCGC
GGGGAGAGGCGGTTTGCGTATTGGGCGCTCTTCCGCTTCCTCGCTCACTGACTCGCTGCGCTCGGTCGTT
CGGCTGCGGCGAGCGGTATCAGCTCACTCAAAGGCGGTAATACGGTTATCCACAGAATCAGGGGATAACG
CAGGAAAGAACATGTGAGCAAAAGGCCAGCAAAAGGCCAGGAACCGTAAAAAGGCCGCGTTGCTGGCGTT
TTTCCATAGGCTCCGCCCCCCTGACGAGCATCACAAAAATCGACGCTCAAGTCAGAGGTGGCGAAACCCG
ACAGGACTATAAAGATACCAGGCGTTTCCCCCTGGAAGCTCCCTCGTGCGCTCTCCTGTTCCGACCCTGC
CGCTTACCGGATACCTGTCCGCCTTTCTCCCTTCGGGAAACGTGGCGCTTTCTCATAGCTCACGCTGTAG
GTATCTCAGTTCGGTGTAGGTCGTTCGCTCCAAGCTGGGCTGTGTGCACGAACCCCCCGTTCAGCCCGAC
CGCTGCGCCTTATCCGGTAACTATCGTCTTGAGTCCAACCCGGTAAGACACGACTTATCGCCACTGGCAG
CAGCCACTGGTAACAGGATTAGCAGAGCGAGGTATGTAGGCGGTGCTACAGAGTTCTTGAAGTGGTGGCC
TAACTACGGCTACACTAGAAGAACAGTATTTGGTATCTGCGCTCTGCTGAAGCCAGTTACCTTCGGAAAA
AGAGTTGGTAGCTCTTGATCCGGCAAACAAACCACCGCTGGTAGCGGTGGTTTTTTTGTTTGCAAGCAGC
AGATTACGCGCAGAAAAAAAGGATCTCAAGAAGATCCTTTGATCTTTTCTACGGGGTCTGACGCTCAGTG
GAACGAAAACTCACGTTAAGGGATTTTGGTCATGAGATTATCAAAAAGGATCTTCACCTAGATCCTTTTA
AATTAAAAATGAAGTTTTAAATCAATCTAAAGTATATATGAGTAAACTTGGTCTGACAGTTACCAATGCT
TAATCAGTGAGGCACCTATCTCAGCGATCTGTCTATTTCGTTCATCCATAGTTGCCTGACTCCCCGTCGT
GTAGATAACTACGATACGGGAGGGCTTACCATCTGGCCCCAGTGCTGCAATGATACCGCGAGACCCACGC
TCACCGGCTCCAGATTTATCAGCAATAAACCAGCCAGCCGGAAGGGCCGAGCGCAGAAGTGGTCCTGCAA
CTTTATCCGCCTCCATCCAGTCTATTAATTGTTGCCGGGAAGCTAGAGTAAGTAGTTCGCCAGTTAATAG
TTTGCGCAACGTTGTTGCCATTGCTACAGGCATCGTGGTGTCACGCTCGTCGTTTGGTATGGCTTCATTC
AGCTCCGGTTCCCAACGATCAAGGCGAGTTACATGATCCCCCATGTTGTGCAAAAAAGCGGTTAGCTCCT
TCGGTCCTCCGATCGTTGTCAGAAGTAAGTTGGCCGCAGTGTTATCACTCATGGTTATGGCAGCACTGCA
TAATTCTCTTACTGTCATGCCATCCGTAAGATGCTTTTCTGTGACTGGTGAGTACTCAACCAAGTCATTC
TGAGAATAGTGTATGCGGCGACCGAGTTGCTCTTGCCCGGCGTCAATACGGGATAATACCGCGCCACATA
GCAGAACTTTAAAAGTGCTCATCATTGGAAAACGTTCTTCGGGGCGAAAACTCTCAAGGATCTTACCGCT
GTTGAGATCCAGTTCGATGTAACCCACTCGTGCACCCAACTGATCTTCAGCATCTTTTACTTTCACCAGC
GTTTCTGGGTGAGCAAAAACAGGAAGGCAAAATGCCGCAAAAAAGGGAATAAGGGCGACACGGAAATGTT
GAATACTCATACTCTTCCTTTTTCAATATTATTGAAGCATTTATCAGGGTTATTGTCTCATGAGCGGATA
CATATTTGAATGTATTTAGAAAAATAAACAAATAGGGGTTCCGCGCACATTTCCCCGAAAAGTGCCACCT
AAATTGTAAGCGTTAATATTTTGTTAAAATTCGCGTTAAATTTTTGTTAAATCAGCTCATTTTTTAACCA
ATAGGCCGAAATCGGCAAAATCCCTTATAAATCAAAAGAATAGACCGAGATAGGGT
[37 nt withheld, positions 4467-4503]
AAAGAACGTGGACTCCAACGTCAAAGG
[49 nt withheld, positions 4531-4579]
T
[91 nt withheld, positions 4581-4671]
G
[124 nt withheld, positions 4673-4796]
CCCATTCGCCATTCAGGCTGCGCAACTGTTGGGAAGGGCGATCGGTGCGGGCCTCT
